>Addgene plasmid #222902 | L2383-FRB-GPA-NLuc | addgene full sequence | sequence record 440209 | Addgene NGS Result
CCTCGACTGTGCCTTCTAGTTGCCAGCCATCTGTTGTTTGCCCCTCCCCCGTGCCTTCCTTGACCCTGGA
AGGTGCCACTCCCACTGTCCTTTCCTAATAAAATGAGGAAATTGCATCGCATTGTCTGAGTAGGTGTCAT
TCTATTCTGGGGGGTGGGGTGGGGCAGGACAGCAAGGGGGAGGATTGGGAAGACAATAGCAGGCATGCTG
GGGATGCGGTGGGCTCTATGGCTTCTGAGGCGGAAAGAACCAGCTGGGGCTCTAGGGGGTATCCCC
[124 nt withheld, positions 277-400]
C
[91 nt withheld, positions 402-492]
A
[49 nt withheld, positions 494-542]
CCTTTGACGTTGGAGTCCACGTTCTTT
[37 nt withheld, positions 570-606]
ACCCTATCTCGGTCTATTCTTTTGATTTATAAGGGATTTTGCCGATTTCGGCCTATTGGTTAAAAAATGA
GCTGATTTAACAAAAATTTAACGCGAATTAATTCTGTGGAATGTGTGTCAGTTAGGGTGTGGAAAGTCCC
CAGGCTCCCCAGCAGGCAGAAGTATGCAAAGCATGCATCTCAATTAGTCAGCAACCAGGTGTGGAAAGTC
CCCAGGCTCCCCAGCAGGCAGAAGTATGCAAAGCATGCATCTCAATTAGTCAGCAACCATAGTCCCGCCC
CTAACTCCGCCCATCCCGCCCCTAACTCCGCCCAGTTCCGCCCATTCTCCGCCCCATGGCTGACTAATTT
TTTTTATTTATGCAGAGGCCGAGGCCGCCTCTGCCTCTGAGCTATTCCAGAAGTAGTGAGGAGGCTTTTT
TGGAGGCCTAGGCTTTTGCAAAAAGCTCCCGGGAGCTTGTATATCCATTTTCGGATCTGATCAGCACGTG
ATGAAAAAGCCTGAACTCACCGCGACGTCTGTCGAGAAGTTTCTGATCGAAAAGTTCGACAGCGTCTCCG
ACCTGATGCAGCTCTCGGAGGGCGAAGAATCTCGTGCTTTCAGCTTCGATGTAGGAGGGCGTGGATATGT
CCTGCGGGTAAATAGCTGCGCCGATGGTTTCTACAAAGATCGTTATGTTTATCGGCACTTTGCATCGGCC
GCGCTCCCGATTCCGGAAGTGCTTGACATTGGGGAATTCAGCGAGAGCCTGACCTATTGCATCTCCCGCC
GTGCACAGGGTGTCACGTTGCAAGACCTGCCTGAAACCGAACTGCCCGCTGTTCTGCAGCCGGTCGCGGA
GGCCATGGATGCGATCGCTGCGGCCGATCTTAGCCAGACGAGCGGGTTCGGCCCATTCGGACCGCAAGGA
ATCGGTCAATACACTACATGGCGTGATTTCATATGCGCGATTGCTGATCCCCATGTGTATCACTGGCAAA
CTGTGATGGACGACACCGTCAGTGCGTCCGTCGCGCAGGCTCTCGATGAGCTGATGCTTTGGGCCGAGGA
CTGCCCCGAAGTCCGGCACCTCGTGCACGCGGATTTCGGCTCCAACAATGTCCTGACGGACAATGGCCGC
ATAACAGCGGTCATTGACTGGAGCGAGGCGATGTTCGGGGATTCCCAATACGAGGTCGCCAACATCTTCT
TCTGGAGGCCGTGGTTGGCTTGTATGGAGCAGCAGACGCGCTACTTCGAGCGGAGGCATCCGGAGCTTGC
AGGATCGCCGCGGCTCCGGGCGTATATGCTCCGCATTGGTCTTGACCAACTCTATCAGAGCTTGGTTGAC
GGCAATTTCGATGATGCAGCTTGGGCGCAGGGTCGATGCGACGCAATCGTCCGATCCGGAGCCGGGACTG
TCGGGCGTACACAAATCGCCCGCAGAAGCGCGGCCGTCTGGACCGATGGCTGTGTAGAAGTACTCGCCGA
TAGTGGAAACCGACGCCCCAGCACTCGTCCGAGGGCAAAGGAATAGCACGTGCTACGAGATTTCGATTCC
ACCGCCGCCTTCTATGAAAGGTTGGGCTTCGGAATCGTTTTCCGGGACGCCGGCTGGATGATCCTCCAGC
GCGGGGATCTCATGCTGGAGTTCTTCGCCCACCCCAACTTGTTTATTGCAGCTTATAATGGTTACAAATA
AAGCAATAGCATCACAAATTTCACAAATAAAGCATTTTTTTCACTGCATTCTAGTTGTGGTTTGTCCAAA
CTCATCAATGTATCTTATCATGTCTGTATACCGTCGACCTCTAGCTAGAGCTTGGCGTAATCATGGTCAT
AGCTGTTTCCTGTGTGAAATTGTTATCCGCTCACAATTCCACACAACATACGAGCCGGAAGCATAAAGTG
TAAAGCCTGGGGTGCCTAATGAGTGAGCTAACTCACATTAATTGCGTTGCGCTCACTGCCCGCTTTCCAG
TCGGGAAACCTGTCGTGCCAGCTGCATTAATGAATCGGCCAACGCGCGGGGAGAGGCGGTTTGCGTATTG
GGCGCTCTTCCGCTTCCTCGCTCACTGACTCGCTGCGCTCGGTCGTTCGGCTGCGGCGAGCGGTATCAGC
TCACTCAAAGGCGGTAATACGGTTATCCACAGAATCAGGGGATAACGCAGGAAAGAACATGTGAGCAAAA
GGCCAGCAAAAGGCCAGGAACCGTAAAAAGGCCGCGTTGCTGGCGTTTTTCCATAGGCTCCGCCCCCCTG
ACGAGCATCACAAAAATCGACGCTCAAGTCAGAGGTGGCGAAACCCGACAGGACTATAAAGATACCAGGC
GTTTCCCCCTGGAAGCTCCCTCGTGCGCTCTCCTGTTCCGACCCTGCCGCTTACCGGATACCTGTCCGCC
TTTCTCCCTTCGGGAAGCGTGGCGCTTTCTCATAGCTCACGCTGTAGGTATCTCAGTTCGGTGTAGGTCG
TTCGCTCCAAGCTGGGCTGTGTGCACGAACCCCCCGTTCAGCCCGACCGCTGCGCCTTATCCGGTAACTA
TCGTCTTGAGTCCAACCCGGTAAGACACGACTTATCGCCACTGGCAGCAGCCACTGGTAACAGGATTAGC
AGAGCGAGGTATGTAGGCGGTGCTACAGAGTTCTTGAAGTGGTGGCCTAACTACGGCTACACTAGAAGAA
CAGTATTTGGTATCTGCGCTCTGCTGAAGCCAGTTACCTTCGGAAAAAGAGTTGGTAGCTCTTGATCCGG
CAAACAAACCACCGCTGGTAGCGGTGGTTTTTTTGTTTGCAAGCAGCAGATTACGCGCAGAAAAAAAGGA
TCTCAAGAAGATCCTTTGATCTTTTCTACGGGGTCTGACGCTCAGTGGAACGAAAACTCACGTTAAGGGA
TTTTGGTCATGAGATTATCAAAAAGGATCTTCACCTAGATCCTTTTAAATTAAAAATGAAGTTTTAAATC
AATCTAAAGTATATATGAGTAAACTTGGTCTGACAGTTACCAATGCTTAATCAGTGAGGCACCTATCTCA
GCGATCTGTCTATTTCGTTCATCCATAGTTGCCTGACTCCCCGTCGTGTAGATAACTACGATACGGGAGG
GCTTACCATCTGGCCCCAGTGCTGCAATGATACCGCGAGACCCACGCTCACCGGCTCCAGATTTATCAGC
AATAAACCAGCCAGCCGGAAGGGCCGAGCGCAGAAGTGGTCCTGCAACTTTATCCGCCTCCATCCAGTCT
ATTAATTGTTGCCGGGAAGCTAGAGTAAGTAGTTCGCCAGTTAATAGTTTGCGCAACGTTGTTGCCATTG
CTACAGGCATCGTGGTGTCACGCTCGTCGTTTGGTATGGCTTCATTCAGCTCCGGTTCCCAACGATCAAG
GCGAGTTACATGATCCCCCATGTTGTGCAAAAAAGCGGTTAGCTCCTTCGGTCCTCCGATCGTTGTCAGA
AGTAAGTTGGCCGCAGTGTTATCACTCATGGTTATGGCAGCACTGCATAATTCTCTTACTGTCATGCCAT
CCGTAAGATGCTTTTCTGTGACTGGTGAGTACTCAACCAAGTCATTCTGAGAATAGTGTATGCGGCGACC
GAGTTGCTCTTGCCCGGCGTCAATACGGGATAATACCGCGCCACATAGCAGAACTTTAAAAGTGCTCATC
ATTGGAAAACGTTCTTCGGGGCGAAAACTCTCAAGGATCTTACCGCTGTTGAGATCCAGTTCGATGTAAC
CCACTCGTGCACCCAACTGATCTTCAGCATCTTTTACTTTCACCAGCGTTTCTGGGTGAGCAAAAACAGG
AAGGCAAAATGCCGCAAAAAAGGGAATAAGGGCGACACGGAAATGTTGAATACTCATACTCTTCCTTTTT
CAATATTATTGAAGCATTTATCAGGGTTATTGTCTCATGAGCGGATACATATTTGAATGTATTTAGAAAA
ATAAACAAATAGGGGTTCCGCGCACATTTCCCCGAAAAGTGCCACCTGACGTCGACGGATCGGGAGATCT
CCCGATCCCCTATGGTGCACTCTCAGTACAATCTGCTCTGATGCCGCATAGTTAAGCCAGTATCTGCTCC
CTGCTTGTGTGTTGGAGGTCGCTGAGTAGTGCGCGAGCAAAATTTAAGCTACAACAAGGCAAGGCTTGAC
CGACAATTGCATGAAGAATCTGCTTAGGGTTAGGCGTTTTGCGCTGCTTCGCGATGTACGGGCCAGATAT
ACGCGTTGACATTGATTATTGACTAGTTATTAATAGTAATCAATTACGGGGTCATTAGTTCATAGCCCAT
ATATGGAGTTCCGCGTTACATAACTTACGGTAAATGGCCCGCCTGGCTGACCGCCCAACGACCCCCGCCC
ATTGACGTCAATAATGACGTATGTTCCCATAGTAACGCCAATAGGGACTTTCCATTGACGTCAATGGGTG
GAGTATTTACGGTAAACTGCCCACTTGGCAGTACATCAAGTGTATCATATGCCAAGTACGCCCCCTATTG
ACGTCAATGACGGTAAATGGCCCGCCTGGCATTATGCCCAGTACATGACCTTATGGGACTTTCCTACTTG
GCAGTACATCTACGTATTAGTCATCGCTATTACCATGGTGATGCGGTTTTGGCAGTACATCAATGGGCGT
GGATAGCGGTTTGACTCACGGGGATTTCCAAGTCTCCACCCCATTGACGTCAATGGGAGTTTGTTTTGGC
ACCAAAATCAACGGGACTTTCCAAAATGTCGTAACAACTCCGCCCCATTGACGCAAATGGGCGGTAGGCG
TGTACGGTGGGAGGTCTATATAAGCAGAGCTCTCTGGCTAACTAGAGAACCCACTGCTTACTGGCTTATC
GAAATTAATACGACTCACTATAGGGAGACCCAAGCTGGCTAGCGTTTAAACTTAAGCTTGGTACCATGTA
TGGAAAAATAATCTTTGTATTACTATTGTCAGAAATTGTGAGCATATCAGCAGAGCAGAAACTCATCTCA
GAAGAGGATCTGGGCGCGCCTATGCTCGAGATGTGGCATGAAGGCCTGGAAGAGGCATCTCGTTTGTACT
TTGGGGAAAGGAACGTGAAAGGCATGTTTGAGGTGCTGGAGCCCTTGCATGCTATGATGGAACGGGGCCC
CCAGACTCTGAAGGAAACATCCTTTAATCAGGCCTATGGTCGAGATTTAATGGAGGCCCAAGAGTGGTGC
AGGAAGTACATGAAATCAGGGAATGTCAAGGACCTCCTCCAAGCCTGGGACCTCTATTATCATGTGTTCC
GACGAATCTCAAAGACTAGAACCGGTTTAAGTACCACTGAGGTGGCAATGCACACTTCAACCTCTTCTTC
AGTCACAAAGAGTTACATCTCATCACAGACAAATGATACGCACAAACGGGACACATATGCAGCCACTCCT
AGAGCTCATGAAGTTTCAGAAATTTCTGTTAGAACTGTTTACCCTCCAGAAGAGGAAACCGGAGAAAGGG
TACAACTTGCCCATCATTTCTCTGAACCAGAGATAACACTCATTATTTTTGGGGTGATGGCTGGTGTTAT
TGGAACGATCCTCTTAATTTCTTACGGTATTCGCCGACTGATAAAGAAAAGCCCATCTGATGTAAAACCT
CTCCCCTCACCTGACACAGACGTGCCTTTAAGTTCTGTTGAAATAGAAAATCCAGAGACAAGTGATCAAT
TAATTAAGGGGGGGTCTGGAGGCAGTGGTGGGTCTGGTGGTGGTTCTGGGGGGAGTGGGGGTTCAGGCGT
CTTCACACTCGAAGATTTCGTTGGGGACTGGGAACAGACAGCCGCCTACAACCTGGACCAAGTCCTTGAA
CAGGGAGGTGTGTCCAGTTTGCTGCAGAATCTCGCCGTGTCCGTAACTCCGATCCAAAGGATTGTCCGGA
GCGGTGAAAATGCCCTGAAGATCGACATCCATGTCATCATCCCGTATGAAGGTCTGAGCGCCGACCAAAT
GGCCCAGATCGAAGAGGTGTTTAAGGTGGTGTACCCTGTGGATGATCATCACTTTAAGGTGATCCTGCCC
TATGGCACACTGGTAATCGACGGGGTTACGCCGAACATGCTGAACTATTTCGGACGGCCGTATGAAGGCA
TCGCCGTGTTCGACGGCAAAAAGATCACTGTAACAGGGACCCTGTGGAACGGCAACAAAATTATCGACGA
GCGCCTGATCACCCCCGACGGCTCCATGCTGTTCCGAGTAACCATCAACAGCGTGACCGGCTACCGGCTG
TTCGAGGAGATTCTGTAAGCGGCCGCTCGAGTCTAGAGGGCCCGTTTAAACCCGCTGATCAG
Features (pLannotate 1.2.2; 22 found; start..end, strand, type, name):
      7..231     +  polyA_signal   bGH poly(A) signal: bovine growth hormone polyadenylation signal
    235..256     +  promoter       SV40 promoter (fragment): SV40 enhancer and early promoter
    277..705     +  rep_origin     f1 ori (sequence partly withheld): f1 bacteriophage origin of replication; arrow indicates direction of (+) strand synthesis
    719..1048    +  promoter       SV40 promoter: SV40 enhancer and early promoter
   1097..2122    +  CDS            HygR: aminoglycoside phosphotransferase from E. coli; aph(4)-Ia; confers resistance to hygromycin
   2132..2257    +  CDS            ble (fragment): BLE_KLEPN - Experimental evidence at protein level: Swiss-Prot protein existence level 1. Binding protein with a strong affinity to the bleomycin family of antibiotics. Binds to CL990; an antimitotic-antibiotic compound. From Klebsiella pneumoniae.
   2252..2373    +  polyA_signal   SV40 poly(A) signal: SV40 polyadenylation signal
   2446..2462    -  protein_bind   lac operator: The lac repressor binds to the lac operator to inhibit transcription in E. coli. This inhibition can be relieved by adding lactose or isopropyl-β-D-thiogalactopyranoside (IPTG). lac repressor encoded by lacI
   2470..2500    -  promoter       lac promoter: promoter for the E. coli lac operon
   2515..2536    -  protein_bind   CAP binding site: CAP binding activates transcription in the presence of cAMP. E. coli catabolite activator protein
   2549..2641    -  CDS            lacI (fragment): lac repressor; lacI; The lac repressor binds to the lac operator to inhibit transcription in E. coli. This inhibition can be relieved by adding lactose or isopropyl-β-D-thiogalactopyranoside (IPTG).
   2824..3412    -  rep_origin     ori: high-copy-number ColE1/pMB1/pBR322/pUC origin of replication
   3583..4443    -  CDS            AmpR: β-lactamase; bla; confers resistance to ampicillin, carbenicillin, and related antibiotics
   4444..4548    -  promoter       AmpR promoter: bla
   4607..4659    -  misc_feature   bom (fragment): basis of mobility region from pBR322
   4814..5193    +  enhancer       CMV enhancer: human cytomegalovirus immediate early enhancer
   5194..5397    +  promoter       CMV promoter: human cytomegalovirus (CMV) immediate early promoter
   5393..5426    +  LTR            5' LTR (truncated) (fragment): truncated 5' long terminal repeat (LTR) from HIV-1
   5442..5460    +  promoter       T7 promoter: promoter for bacteriophage T7 RNA polymerase
   5604..5870    +  CDS            FRB*: T2098L mutant of FKBP-rapamycin binding domain of human FRAP binds synthetic ligands such as AP21967
   5886..6275    +  CDS            GYPA (fragment): GLPA_HUMAN - Also known as GPA. Experimental evidence at protein level: Swiss-Prot protein existence level 1. Glycophorin A is the major intrinsic membrane protein of the erythrocyte. The N-terminal glycosylated segment, which lies outside the erythrocyte membrane, has MN blood group receptors. Appears to be important for the function of SLC4A1 and is required for high activity of SLC4A1. May be involved in translocation of SLC4A1 to the plasma membrane. Is a receptor for influenza virus. Is a receptor for Plasmodium falciparum erythrocyte-binding antigen 175 (EBA-175); binding of EBA-175 is d
   6348..6851    +  CDS            LUCI_OPLGR (fragment): Experimental evidence at protein level: Swiss-Prot protein existence level 1. Catalytic subunit of oplophorus-luciferin 2-monooxygenase. Oxidoreductase that converts coelenterazine (the oplophorus luciferin) to coelenteramide under emission of blue light with a maximum at 454 nm. Is also active with bisdeoxycoelenterazine. From Oplophorus gracilirostris (Luminous shrimp).
