[The description below was written by a language model from this plasmid's Addgene catalogue record and pLannotate feature annotations shown in this document.]
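Description:
L2383-FRB-GPA-NLuc is a mammalian expression plasmid built on a modified pcDNA3.1(+) backbone. It is propagated in E. coli at high copy from a ColE1/pUC-type origin with ampicillin selection through β-lactamase, and it also carries an f1 phage origin. For selection in mammalian cells, an SV40 early promoter drives a hygromycin resistance gene, followed by an SV40 polyadenylation signal. A short ble fragment annotated just downstream of HygR, together with the lac promoter/operator, lacI and bom fragments, appears to be backbone remnant rather than functional payload. The brief "HIV-1 LTR" hit next to the CMV promoter is likewise probably an annotation artefact.

The payload is a 1,356 bp fusion cloned between KpnI and NotI. It is transcribed from the CMV immediate-early enhancer/promoter and terminated by the bovine growth hormone polyadenylation signal; a T7 promoter also lies upstream of the insert. Reading from the N terminus, the catalogue lists a Myc tag, which the feature table does not annotate. This is followed by an FKBP-rapamycin binding (FRB) domain, which the annotation software matched to the T2098L variant. Next comes most of human glycophorin A (GPA), the major single-pass membrane protein of erythrocytes, and then a linker named 20GS, presumably glycine-serine. The fusion ends with NanoLuc, the engineered luciferase derived from the Oplophorus catalytic subunit.

Given glycophorin A's native topology, this arrangement would be expected to place FRB outside the cell and the luciferase on the cytoplasmic side. The associated publication concerns synthetic biosensors built from red blood cell proteins. The construct therefore likely serves as one ligand-binding chain in a rapamycin-type dimerization system with a luminescent readout, although the record does not state its specific assay role or partner construct.
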