Addgene plasmid #222902: L2383-FRB-GPA-NLuc
Depositing lab: Joshua Leonard. Publication: Building Synthetic Biosensors Using Red Blood Cell Proteins. Dolberg TB, Gunnels TF, Ling T, Sarnese KA, Crispino JD, Leonard JN. ACS Synth Biol. 2024 Apr 19;13(4):1273-1289. doi: 10.1021/acssynbio.3c00754. Epub 2024 Mar 27. PubMed 38536408.
Backbone
  Vector backbone: Modified pcDNA3.1(+)
  Backbone manufacturer: Thermo Fisher
  Backbone size w/o insert (bp): 5370
  Vector type: Mammalian Expression
  Selectable markers: Hygromycin
Growth in bacteria
  Bacterial resistance: Ampicillin, 100 μg/mL
  Growth temperature: 37°C
  Growth strain: DH5alpha
  Copy number: High Copy
Gene/Insert
  Gene/Insert name: FRB-GPA-20GS-NanoLuc
  Species: H. sapiens (human), Synthetic
  Insert size (bp): 1356
  Promoter: CMV
  Tag / fusion protein: Myc (N terminal on insert)
  Cloning method: Restriction Enzyme; 5′ cloning site KpnI (not destroyed); 3′ cloning site NotI (not destroyed)
Depositor comments: Please visit https://doi.org/10.1101/2023.12.16.571988 for bioRxiv preprint.
How to cite: L2383-FRB-GPA-NLuc was a gift from Joshua Leonard (Addgene plasmid # 222902 ; http://n2t.net/addgene:222902 ; RRID:Addgene_222902)
